>Addgene plasmid #147236 | pAc5.1B-EGFP-CeAIN2-W390A_P | depositor full sequence | sequence record 289683 | Full Sequence
CTTCAAGGAATTAATTCTATATTCTAAAAACACAAATGATACTTCTAAAAAAAATCATGAATGGCATCAA
CTCTGAATCAAATCTTTGCAGATGCACCTACTTCTCATTTCCACTGTCACATCATTTTTCCAGATCTCGC
TGCCTGTTATGTGGCCCACAAACCAAGACACGTTTTATGGCCATTAAAGCTGGCTGATCGTCGCCAAACA
CCAAATACATATCAATATGTACATTCGAGAAAGAAGCGATCAAAGAAGCGTCTTCGGGCGAGTAGGAGAA
TGCGGAGGAGAAGGAGAACGAGCTGATCTAGTATCTCTCCACAATCCAATGCCAACTGACCAACTGGCCA
TATTCGGAGCAATTTGAAGCCAATTTCCATCGCCTGGCGATCGCTCCATTCTTGGCTATATGTTTTTCAC
CGTTCCCGGGGCCATTTTCAAAGACTCGTCGGTAAGATAAGATTGTGTCACTCGCTGTCTCTCTTCATTT
GTCGAAGAATGCTGAGGAATTTCGCGATGACGTCGGCGAGTATTTTGAAGAATGAGAATAATTTGTATTT
ATACGAAAATCAGTTAGTGGAATTTTCTACAAAAACATGTTATCTATAGATAATTTTGTTGCAAAATATG
TTGACTATGACAAAGATTGTATGTATATACCTTTAATGTATTCTCATTTTCTTATGTATTTATAATGGCA
ATGATGATACTGATGATATTTTAAGATGATGCCAGACCACAGGCTGATTTCTGCGTCTTTTGCCGAACGC
AGTGCATGTGCGGTTGTTGTTTTTTGGAATAGTTTCAATTTTCGGACTGTCCGCTTTGATTTCAGTTTCT
TGGCTTATTCAAAAAGCAAAGTAAAGCCAAAAAAGCGAGATGGCAATACCAAATGCGGCAAAACGGTAGT
GGAAGGAAAGGGGTGCGGGGCAGCGGAAGGAAGGGTGGGGCGGGGCGTGGCGGGGTCTGTGGCTGGGCGC
GACGTCACCGACGTTGGAGCCACTCCTTTGACCATGTGTGCGTGTGTGTATTATTCGTGTCTCGCCACTC
GCCGGTTGTTTTTTTCTTTTTATCTCGCTCTCTCTAGCGCCATCTCGTACGCATGCTCAACGCACCGCAT
GTTGCCGTGTCCTTTATGCGTCATTTTGGCTCGAAATAGGCAATTATTTAAACAAAGATTAGTCAACGAA
AACGCTAAAATAAATAAGTCTACAATATGGTTACTTATTGCCATGTGTGTGCAGCCAACGATAGCAACAA
AAGCAACAACACAGTGGCTTTCCCTCTTTCACTTTTTGTTTGCAAGCGCGTGCGAGCAAGACGGCACGAC
CGGCAAACGCAATTACGCTGACAAAGAGCAGACGAAGTTTTGGCCGAAAAACATCAAGGCGCCTGATACG
AATGCATTTGCAATAACAATTGCGATATTTAATATTGTTTATGAAGCTGTTTGACTTCAAAACACACAAA
AAAAAAAATAAAACAAATTATTTGAAAGAGAATTAGGAATCGGACAGCTTATCGTTACGGGCTAACAGCA
CACCGAGACGAAATAGCTTACCTGACGTCACAGCCTCTGGAAGAACTGCCGCCAAGCAGAGAGAGAGAGA
AAAAGAGGGAGAGCAGCTTAGACCGCATGTGCTTGTGTGTGAGGCGTCTCTCTCTTCGTCTCCTGTTTGC
GCAAACGCATAGACTGCACTGAGAAAATCGATTACCTATTTTTTATGAATGAATATTTGCACTATTACTA
TTCAAAACTATTAAGATAGCAATCACATTCAATAGCCAAATACTATACCACCTGAGCGATGCAACGAAAT
GATCAATTTGAGCAAAAATGCTGCATATTTAGGACGGCATCATTATAGAAATGCTTCTTGCTGTGTACTT
TTCTCTCGTCTGGCAGCTGTTTCGCCGTTATTGTTAAAACCGGCTTAAGTTAGGTGTGTTTTCTACGACT
AGTGATGCCCCTACTAGAAGATGTGTGTTGCACAAATGTCCCTGAATAACCAATTTGAAGTGCAGATAGC
AGTAAACGTAAGCTAATATGAATATTATTTAACTGTAATGTTTTAATATCGCTGGACATTACTAATAAAC
CCACTATAAACACATGTACATATGTATGTTTTGGCATACAATGAGTAGTTGGGGAAAAAATGTGTAAAAG
CACCGTGACCATCACAGCATAAAGATAACCAGCTGAAGTATCGAATATGAGTAACCCCCAAATTGAATCA
CATGCCGCAACTGATAGGACCCATGGAAGTACACTCTTCATGGCGATATACAAGACACACACAAGCACGA
ACACCCAGTTGCGGAGGAAATTCTCCGTAAATGAAAACCCAATCGGCGAACAATTCATACCCATATATGG
TAAAAGTTTTGAACGCGACTTGAGAGCGGAGAGCATTGCGGCTGATAAGGTTTTAGCGCTAAGCGGGCTT
TATAAAACGGGCTGCGGGACCAGTTTTCATATCACTACCGTTTGAGTTCTTGTGCTGTGTGGATACTCCT
CCCGACACAAAGCCGCTCCATCAGCCAGCAGTCGTCTAATCCAGAGACCCCGGATCGGGGTACCAACATG
GTGAGCAAGGGCGAGGAGCTGTTCACCGGGGTGGTGCCCATCCTGGTCGAGCTGGACGGCGACGTAAACG
GCCACAAGTTCAGCGTGTCCGGCGAGGGCGAGGGCGATGCCACCTACGGCAAGCTGACCCTGAAGTTCAT
CTGCACCACCGGCAAGCTGCCCGTGCCCTGGCCCACCCTCGTGACCACCCTGACCTACGGCGTGCAGTGC
TTCAGCCGCTACCCCGACCACATGAAGCAGCACGACTTCTTCAAGTCCGCCATGCCCGAAGGCTACGTCC
AGGAGCGCACCATCTTCTTCAAGGACGACGGCAACTACAAGACCCGCGCCGAGGTGAAGTTCGAGGGCGA
CACCCTGGTGAACCGCATCGAGCTGAAGGGCATCGACTTCAAGGAGGACGGCAACATCCTGGGGCACAAG
CTGGAGTACAACTACAACAGCCACAACGTCTATATCATGGCCGACAAGCAGAAGAACGGCATCAAGGTGA
ACTTCAAGATCCGCCACAACATCGAGGACGGCAGCGTGCAGCTCGCCGACCACTACCAGCAGAACACCCC
CATCGGCGACGGCCCCGTGCTGCTGCCCGACAACCACTACCTGAGCACCCAGTCCGCCCTGAGCAAAGAC
CCCAACGAGAAGCGCGATCACATGGTCCTGCTGGAGTTCGTGACCGCCGCCGGGATCACTCTCGGCATGG
ACGAGCTGTACAAGCCAAGCTTGAATTCTGCAGATATCCAGCACAGTGGCGGCCGCATGAACGGGGACGG
TTGGCAAGGACCTGGGCGTGGAGGACCACATCACATGAATGGTGGCGGAGGAGGACGACGTGGTGGAGGT
GGTGGTATGCACAATCAAAGAATACAACAGAATCCCCATCATGGTGGAATGAATCGTATGATGCCACACG
GATTCCGACCACAACAAGGACAATTTATGCCTCAATATCCTCCACCACCACCAATGGGTGGAATGCCTGA
TGTGATGGATATTAATATGCGAATGGATGGTATGTCATTAGGATCGACACCATCAGGAATTCCTGGACAA
TATGGTGATATGGGTCCACCGCCAGTCCAACAATGGAATCAACCTGCTCCATTTGTACCTCCACCTCAAC
AAGACGATCTCTATGATCCTTCGGGATATGGTGGTGGAGCTGGTGGTGGTGGAGGACATCATCCATCTCA
TATGCCACCATATGGACAACGTGGAAATAATCAGAATCAATACGGGAATCGAATGCAAGGAGGTCAAGGT
GGTTATCGAGGGAATCAACAGAGGCAGCAGCAGCAACAGCCTCAACAGGGATTCAATATGCCACCAATGA
TGGTTCCACCTGGTCAGCCTCCATTTTATGGTGGAAATCAACCGAATCATCATCATCAACAACCCTCATT
TGCTCCGTCGCCATTCTCAATGGGTGGAGGTGGTGGAGGATCACAAGGAGGACCACACGAACAGCACGGA
CCAGGTGGAAATCAGAATGGAGGATTCGGAGTTTCATCATCATCAATGGATGATTATTCAATGTGGACTG
ATGAGAATGATGAAGACGCGAAAAAGAAAAAATCGTTGAGAGATAAGGGATTGAGTGGATGGGGTGATGC
TGATGTATCAAACAGTAAACCAATTCGCCGTTGGATTGTGCCAGAAGGCCAAGAAGAAGACTTTGAAACG
GCAATGGAACGATGTCCAAGTCATTTGAAAAAGAAAGCATTGAATGAAGAAGCTCTTCGTCGACGTTTAA
CATCTGAAAATCCACAAATAGTGGCACAAGCTCAACAACAAGCCGAAGAAGAGGCGAATGCTATGATGAG
GATTGGACGAAGACCCATTGTTCCCAGTGGATGGGGTGATATTCCATCTGAAATTAGTACTGACAAGTCA
GAATTCGATCAAAGCTCGTCACGTGGTGCGGATGAAGGAAGTATAAGCGGTGGTGGAAGTGGACGTCATC
CATCTCATCATCAATCAAATGATAATTCAATGTGGAATAGTCCATCAGTTGGAGGAGGTCAATCAAATAG
TGAAACACGTAATCCATTCTTTGCTCAACACATGCAACAGCAACAACATCAACAACAACATCAGCCACAC
TATGGAGGTTATGGTGATAATGGGGTGCTTGATGGTGGATCATTGTGGTCTGCTGCTGTCATGGATGGAT
CCTCAATGGTACCACCACATCCAACAATGGGTGTCGGATCATCAGCTTCATCGTCATCAATTCCAATTGG
CATGTTGATGATGAGCGGCAGTGGAAATGTTGGAGGCGGACCACCATCCTCATCTTCATTGTTGGACGAG
GATGGTAGCCAGAAGAAGCTGGCTGAAAATCTGAAATTAGCCGTTCAGAAGGGTCATTTGGATATTTCCC
TACTCTCACTTCCGCACATTCCGCCCAACGTGCTCGACTTGCTCACCGAAATTTTGGCGGTCATTCCGCG
TTTGGACGACTATGAGGATGAGCTCAAAAAATTGGGAGAAAATCGCCCTTCGAACTATGACGAGGGAGCC
AGCAAAGAGGAGAAAGAATCGTGGATGAGCAAGGATCAAAAGAACGATCACGACAAAGCAGTAATCGGAG
TAGTGACTGCAAAGATCGAGGTGACACAATTATCTAAAAAGATCACCGAAGCTTTGATCGAAGCTGGGCT
TCTTCCACCACAACCACAAACATCTACATCTGCAAATACATCTACCAATCATCTTAATCATAGAGGAGGA
CCACCGCCAGGATCCGATGGAGGAGCTGGTCCAAGTACTTCACGAAGTGGTGGAGGTGGTGCTGCTGGTG
GAGACTCTTTTAATAGTAGTGGAGGTGGTGGACCACCTGATCATTATTATGATTATTCGTTCCTTGGTTA
GCTCGAGTCTAGAGGGCCCGCGGTTCGAAGGTAAGCCTATCCCTAACCCTCTCCTCGGTCTCGATTCTAC
GCGTACCGGTCATCATCACCATCACCATTGAGTTTAAACCCGCTGATCAGCCTCGACTGTGCCTTCTAAG
GCCTGAGCTCGCTGATCAGCCTCGATCGAGGATCCAGACATGATAAGATACATTGATGAGTTTGGACAAA
CCACAACTAGAATGCAGTGAAAAAAATGCTTTATTTGTGAAATTTGTGATGCTATTGCTTTATTTGTAAC
CATTATAAGCTGCAATAAACAAGTTAACAACAACAATTGCATTCATTTTATGTTTCAGGTTCAGGGGGAG
GTGTGGGAGGTTTTTTAAAGCAAGTAAAACCTCTACAAATGTGGTATGGCTGATTATGATCAGTCGACCG
ATGCCCTTGAGAGCCTTCAACCCAGTCAGCTCCTTCCGGTGGGCGCGGGGCATGACTATCGTCGCCGCAC
TTATGACTGTCTTCTTTATCATGCAACTCGTAGGACAGGTGCCGGCAGCGCTCTGGGTCATTTTCGGCGA
GGACCGCTTTCGCTGGAGCGCGACGATGATCGGCCTGTCGCTTGCGGTATTCGGAATCTTGCACGCCCTC
GCTCAAGCCTTCGTCACTGGTCCCGCCACCAAACGTTTCGGCGAGAAGCAGGCCATTATCGCCGGCATGG
CGGCCGACGCGCTGGGCTACGTCTTGCTGGCGTTCGCGACGCGAGGCTGGATGGCCTTCCCCATTATGAT
TCTTCTCGCTTCCGGCGGCATCGGGATGCCCGCGTTGCAGGCCATGCTGTCCAGGCAGGTAGATGACGAC
CATCAGGGACAGCTTCAAGGATCGCTCGCGGCTCTTACCAGCCAGCAAAAGGCCAGGAACCGTAAAAAGG
CCGCGTTGCTGGCGTTTTTCCATAGGCTCCGCCCCCCTGACGAGCATCACAAAAATCGACGCTCAAGTCA
GAGGTGGCGAAACCCGACAGGACTATAAAGATACCAGGCGTTTCCCCCTGGAAGCTCCCTCGTGCGCTCT
CCTGTTCCGACCCTGCCGCTTACCGGATACCTGTCCGCCTTTCTCCCTTCGGGAAGCGTGGCGCTTTCTC
AATGCTCACGCTGTAGGTATCTCAGTTCGGTGTAGGTCGTTCGCTCCAAGCTGGGCTGTGTGCACGAACC
CCCCGTTCAGCCCGACCGCTGCGCCTTATCCGGTAACTATCGTCTTGAGTCCAACCCGGTAAGACACGAC
TTATCGCCACTGGCAGCAGCCACTGGTAACAGGATTAGCAGAGCGAGGTATGTAGGCGGTGCTACAGAGT
TCTTGAAGTGGTGGCCTAACTACGGCTACACTAGAAGGACAGTATTTGGTATCTGCGCTCTGCTGAAGCC
AGTTACCTTCGGAAAAAGAGTTGGTAGCTCTTGATCCGGCAAACAAACCACCGCTGGTAGCGGTGGTTTT
TTTGTTTGCAAGCAGCAGATTACGCGCAGAAAAAAAGGATCTCAAGAAGATCCTTTGATCTTTTCTACGG
GGTCTGACGCTCAGTGGAACGAAAACTCACGTTAAGGGATTTTGGTCATGAGATTATCAAAAAGGATCTT
CACCTAGATCCTTTTAAATTAAAAATGAAGTTTTAAATCAATCTAAAGTATATATGAGTAAACTTGGTCT
GACAGTTACCAATGCTTAATCAGTGAGGCACCTATCTCAGCGATCTGTCTATTTCGTTCATCCATAGTTG
CCTGACTCCCCGTCGTGTAGATAACTACGATACGGGAGGGCTTACCATCTGGCCCCAGTGCTGCAATGAT
ACCGCGAGACCCACGCTCACCGGCTCCAGATTTATCAGCAATAAACCAGCCAGCCGGAAGGGCCGAGCGC
AGAAGTGGTCCTGCAACTTTATCCGCCTCCATCCAGTCTATTAATTGTTGCCGGGAAGCTAGAGTAAGTA
GTTCGCCAGTTAATAGTTTGCGCAACGTTGTTGCCATTGCTGCAGGCATCGTGGTGTCACGCTCGTCGTT
TGGTATGGCTTCATTCAGCTCCGGTTCCCAACGATCAAGGCGAGTTACATGATCCCCCATGTTGTGCAAA
AAAGCGGTTAGCTCCTTCGGTCCTCCGATCGTTGTCAGAAGTAAGTTGGCCGCAGTGTTATCACTCATGG
TTATGGCAGCACTGCATAATTCTCTTACTGTCATGCCATCCGTAAGATGCTTTTCTGTGACTGGTGAGTA
CTCAACCAAGTCATTCTGAGAATAGTGTATGCGGCGACCGAGTTGCTCTTGCCCGGCGTCAACACGGGAT
AATACCGCGCCACATAGCAGAACTTTAAAAGTGCTCATCATTGGAAAACGTTCTTCGGGGCGAAAACTCT
CAAGGATCTTACCGCTGTTGAGATCCAGTTCGATGTAACCCACTCGTGCACCCAACTGATCTTCAGCATC
TTTTACTTTCACCAGCGTTTCTGGGTGAGCAAAAACAGGAAGGCAAAATGCCGCAAAAAAGGGAATAAGG
GCGACACGGAAATGTTGAATACTCATACTCTTCCTTTTTCAATATTATTGAAGCATTTATCAGGGTTATT
GTCTCATGAGCGGATACATATTTGAATGTATTTAGAAAAATAAACAAATAGGGGTTCCGCGCACATTTCC
CCGAAAAGTGCCACCTGACGTCTAAGAAACCATTATTATCATGACATTAACCTATAAAAATAGGCGTATC
ACGAGGCCCTTTCGT
Features (pLannotate 1.2.2; 9 found; start..end, strand, type, name):
     56..2568    +  promoter       Ac5 promoter: Drosophila melanogaster actin 5C promoter
   2588..3304    +  CDS            EGFP: EGFP is a basic (constitutively fluorescent) green fluorescent protein published in 1996, derived from Aequorea victoria. It is reported to be a rapidly-maturing weak dimer with moderate acid sensitivity.
   5490..5531    +  CDS            V5 tag: epitope tag from simian virus 5
   5631..5765    -  polyA_signal   SV40 poly(A) signal: SV40 polyadenylation signal
   5788..5872    -  CDS            large T antigen (fragment): large T antigen from SV40 (simian virus 40)
   5873..6343    +  CDS            TcR (fragment): tetracycline efflux protein; tet; confers resistance to tetracycline
   6387..6975    -  rep_origin     ori: high-copy-number ColE1/pMB1/pBR322/pUC origin of replication
   7146..8006    -  CDS            AmpR: β-lactamase; bla; confers resistance to ampicillin, carbenicillin, and related antibiotics
   8007..8111    -  promoter       AmpR promoter: bla
