[The description below was written by a language model from this plasmid's Addgene catalogue record and pLannotate feature annotations shown in this document.]
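Description:
pAc5.1B-EGFP-CeAIN2-W390A_P is an 8.2 kb insect-cell expression plasmid. The catalogue lists its backbone as unknown, but the name and the annotated parts point to a pAc5.1-type vector. In bacteria it is maintained through a ColE1/pUC-family origin and selected with ampicillin via the β-lactamase gene and its own promoter. The record lists it as low copy even though the annotated origin is described as a high-copy type. Short fragments of a tetracycline resistance gene and of SV40 large T antigen are also annotated, and these look like non-functional backbone remnants. No selectable marker for insect cells is annotated.

Expression is driven by the Drosophila melanogaster actin 5C promoter, a strong constitutive promoter commonly used in Drosophila cell lines. It is followed directly by an EGFP coding sequence. The unannotated stretch of roughly 2.2 kb between EGFP and the downstream V5 epitope is where the insert presumably sits, which would make the product an N-terminal EGFP fusion. The insert is Caenorhabditis elegans AIN-2, a GW182-family protein, carrying the W390A substitution indicated by the name. The record also notes that it lacks two residues (SD 378–379) relative to the reference sequence. An SV40 polyadenylation signal lies downstream of the cassette, although it is annotated on the opposite strand. The table does not show whether the V5 tag is read in frame with the insert or is preceded by a stop codon.

The stated purpose is insect-cell expression of the mutant protein. The associated study examined how C. elegans GW182 proteins interact with PAB-1 and the PAN2-PAN3 and CCR4-NOT deadenylase complexes, so the point mutant was probably used to test interaction requirements, though the record does not specify the effect of W390A. The depositor sequence may be theoretical rather than fully verified.
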