Addgene plasmid #147236: pAc5.1B-EGFP-CeAIN2-W390A_P
Purpose: Insect Expression of CeAIN2-W390A
Depositing lab: Elisa Izaurralde. Depositing organization: Max Planck Institute for Developmental Biology. Publication: The Caenorhabditis elegans GW182 protein AIN-1 interacts with PAB-1 and subunits of the PAN2-PAN3 and CCR4-NOT deadenylase complexes. Kuzuoglu-Ozturk D, Huntzinger E, Schmidt S, Izaurralde E. Nucleic Acids Res. 2012 Jul;40(12):5651-65. doi: 10.1093/nar/gks218. Epub 2012 Mar 7. PubMed 22402495.
Backbone
  Vector backbone: Unknown
  Vector type: Insect Expression
Growth in bacteria
  Bacterial resistance: Ampicillin, 100 μg/mL
  Growth temperature: 37°C
  Growth strain: DH5alpha
  Copy number: Low Copy
Gene/Insert
  Gene/Insert name: CeAIN2-W390A
  Species: C. elegans (nematode)
  Mutation: Deletion of two AA SD 378-379 compared to the sequence given by NCBI: AF000196.1
  Cloning method: Unknown
Terms and licenses: Academic/Nonprofit Terms; Industry Terms: Not Available to Industry
Depositor comments: Plasmids from this collection were made available to the research community and donated after the lab closed. Please note that the sequence provided by the depositing laboratory may be theoretical/predicted or based on Sanger sequencing results. There may be discrepancies between sequencing results obtained by Addgene and the depositor sequence. If an Addgene verified sequence is not available, please contact before placing your order to request that our lab fully sequence the plasmid.
How to cite: pAc5.1B-EGFP-CeAIN2-W390A_P was a gift from Elisa Izaurralde (Addgene plasmid # 147236 ; http://n2t.net/addgene:147236 ; RRID:Addgene_147236)
